Addgene plasmid #126968: pJUMP21-1A(sfGFP)
Purpose: (Empty Backbone) Level 1 vector. sfGFP reporter. Origin R6K (pir conditional).
Depositing lab: Chris French. Depositing organization: University of Edinburgh. Publication: Joint universal modular plasmids (JUMP): a flexible vector platform for synthetic biology. Valenzuela-Ortega M, French C. Synth Biol (Oxf). 2021 Feb 2;6(1):ysab003. doi: 10.1093/synbio/ysab003. eCollection 2021. PubMed 33623824.
Backbone
  Vector backbone: pJUMP21-1A
  Backbone manufacturer: Backbone derived from SEVA.
  Vector type: Bacterial Expression, Synthetic Biology
Growth in bacteria
  Bacterial resistance: Kanamycin, 50 μg/mL
  Growth temperature: 37°C
  Growth strain: Pir1 ; BW25142
  Copy number: Low Copy
Gene/Insert
  Gene/Insert name: None
  Mutation: None
Terms and licenses: Academic/Nonprofit Terms; Industry Terms: Not Available to Industry
Depositor comments: Please visit https://www.biorxiv.org/content/10.1101/799585v1 for bioRxiv preprint.
How to cite: pJUMP21-1A(sfGFP) was a gift from Chris French (Addgene plasmid # 126968 ; http://n2t.net/addgene:126968 ; RRID:Addgene_126968)
