[The description below was written by a language model from this plasmid's Addgene catalogue record and pLannotate feature annotations shown in this document.]
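Description:
pJUMP21-1A(sfGFP) is a small (about 2.8 kb) empty-backbone bacterial vector from the Joint Universal Modular Plasmids (JUMP) platform, a synthetic-biology vector series derived from the SEVA plasmid architecture. It is catalogued as a Level 1 vector, meaning it serves as a destination plasmid at the first tier of a hierarchical modular assembly scheme. Replication depends on the R6K γ origin, which functions only when the R6K initiator protein pi is supplied in trans. The plasmid must therefore be maintained in pir-expressing E. coli hosts such as the recorded Pir1 or BW25142 strains, and it cannot replicate in ordinary strains. It is listed as low copy. Selection is by kanamycin through the aphA1 (nptI) aminoglycoside phosphotransferase gene, and an incP oriT allows conjugative mobilisation when transfer functions are provided by a helper.

No gene of interest is present. The cloning position instead carries a constitutive superfolder GFP cassette, consisting of a J23119-type promoter (annotated as a fragment), a phage T7 gene 10 ribosome binding site and the sfGFP coding sequence, bracketed by a BioBrick prefix and suffix. The lambda t0 terminator lies downstream of the cassette, and an rrnB T1 terminator lies on the other side, beyond the origin, in the SEVA style, insulating the cargo region from the rest of the backbone. In vectors of this kind the fluorescent cassette usually acts as a visual dropout marker that is replaced by assembled parts, although the record itself only calls it a reporter and does not annotate the assembly restriction sites. The conditional origin combined with oriT makes the backbone suitable for uses such as suicide delivery into non-pir hosts, though the record does not state a specific application.
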