Features (pLannotate 1.2.2; 10 found; start..end, strand, type, name):
     47..68      +  misc_feature   BioBrick prefix: BioBrick prefix for parts that do not start with "ATG"
     91..115     +  promoter       J23119(SpeI) promoter (fragment): bacterial promoter (Registry of Standard Biological Parts BBa J23119) modified to end with an SpeI site
    130..150     +  RBS            RBS: efficient ribosome binding site from bacteriophage T7 gene 10 (Olins and Rangwala, 1989)
    167..877     +  CDS            superfolder GFP: GFP variant that folds robustly even when fused to poorly folded proteins (Pédelacq et al., 2006)
    930..950     +  misc_feature   BioBrick suffix: universal suffix for all parts
    984..1078    +  terminator     lambda t0 terminator: transcription terminator from phage lambda
   1210..2022    +  CDS            aphA1: KKA1_ECOLX - Also known as nptI. Protein inferred from homology: Swiss-Prot protein existence level 3. Resistance to kanamycin and structurally-related aminoglycosides, including amikacin. From Escherichia coli.
   2192..2300    +  oriT           oriT: incP origin of transfer
   2311..2699    +  rep_origin     R6K γ ori: γ replication origin from E. coli plasmid R6K; requires the R6K initiator protein pi for replication
   2730..2816    -  terminator     rrnB T1 terminator: Escherichia coli rrnB; transcription terminator T1 from the E. coli rrnB gene
>Addgene plasmid #126968 | pJUMP21-1A(sfGFP) | addgene full sequence | sequence record 248028 | Addgene NGS Result
TTAATTAAGGAGTTTTGCAGGTGCCTTGGAACACCTGCTTTTCGCTGAATTCGCGGCCGCTTCTAGAGCG
TCTCTGGAGTGAGACCGGAGTTGACGGCTAGCTCAGTCCTAGGTACAGTGCTAGCGTACTTGTTTAACTT
TAAGAAGGAGATATACAATGGTAGCCCGTAAAGGCGAAGAGCTGTTCACTGGTGTCGTCCCTATTCTGGT
GGAACTGGATGGTGATGTCAACGGTCATAAGTTTTCCGTGCGTGGCGAGGGTGAAGGTGACGCAACTAAT
GGTAAACTGACGCTGAAGTTCATCTGTACTACTGGTAAACTGCCGGTACCTTGGCCGACTCTGGTAACGA
CGCTGACTTATGGTGTTCAGTGCTTTGCTCGTTATCCGGACCATATGAAGCAGCATGACTTCTTCAAGTC
CGCCATGCCGGAAGGCTATGTGCAGGAACGCACGATTTCCTTTAAGGATGACGGCACGTACAAAACGCGT
GCGGAAGTGAAATTTGAAGGCGATACCCTGGTAAACCGCATTGAGCTGAAAGGCATTGACTTTAAAGAAG
ATGGCAATATCCTGGGCCATAAGCTGGAATACAATTTTAACAGCCACAATGTTTACATCACCGCCGATAA
ACAAAAAAATGGCATTAAAGCGAATTTTAAAATTCGCCACAACGTGGAGGATGGCAGCGTGCAGCTGGCT
GATCACTACCAGCAAAACACTCCAATCGGTGATGGTCCTGTTCTGCTGCCAGACAATCACTATCTGAGCA
CGCAAAGCGTTCTGTCTAAAGATCCGAACGAGAAACGCGATCATATGGTTCTGCTGGAGTTCGTAACCGC
AGCGGGCATCACGCATGGTATGGATGAACTGTACAAAGGTTCGTAACTTCTGACTGAGTTGCACGCTGGT
CTCTCGCTAATGTGAGACGTACTAGTAGCGGCCGCTGCAGGGAGTTGTCTTCGAAGACTTCGCTCTAGTC
TTGGACTCCTGTTGATAGATCCAGTAATGACCTCAGAACTCCATCTGGATTTGTTCAGAACGCTCGGTTG
CCGCCGGGCGTTTTTTATTGGTGAGAATCCAGGGGTCCCCAATAATTACGATTTAAATTTGTGTCTCAAA
ATCTCTGATGTTACATTGCACAAGATAAAAATATATCATCATGAACAATAAAACTGTCTGCTTACATAAA
CAGTAATACAAGGGGTGTTATGAGCCATATTCAGCGTGAAACGAGCTGTAGCCGTCCGCGTCTGAACAGC
AACATGGATGCGGATCTGTATGGCTATAAATGGGCGCGTGATAACGTGGGTCAGAGCGGCGCGACCATTT
ATCGTCTGTATGGCAAACCGGATGCGCCGGAACTGTTTCTGAAACATGGCAAAGGCAGCGTGGCGAACGA
TGTGACCGATGAAATGGTGCGTCTGAACTGGCTGACCGAATTTATGCCGCTGCCGACCATTAAACATTTT
ATTCGCACCCCGGATGATGCGTGGCTGCTGACCACCGCGATTCCGGGCAAAACCGCGTTTCAGGTGCTGG
AAGAATATCCGGATAGCGGCGAAAACATTGTGGATGCGCTGGCCGTGTTTCTGCGTCGTCTGCATAGCAT
TCCGGTGTGCAACTGCCCGTTTAACAGCGATCGTGTGTTTCGTCTGGCCCAGGCGCAGAGCCGTATGAAC
AACGGCCTGGTGGATGCGAGCGATTTTGATGATGAACGTAACGGCTGGCCGGTGGAACAGGTGTGGAAAG
AAATGCATAAACTGCTGCCGTTTAGCCCGGATAGCGTGGTGACCCACGGCGATTTTAGCCTGGATAACCT
GATTTTCGATGAAGGCAAACTGATTGGCTGCATTGATGTGGGCCGTGTGGGCATTGCGGATCGTTATCAG
GATCTGGCCATTCTGTGGAACTGCCTGGGCGAATTTAGCCCGAGCCTGCAAAAACGTCTGTTTCAGAAAT
ATGGCATTGATAATCCGGATATGAACAAACTGCAATTTCATCTGATGCTGGATGAATTTTTCTAATAATT
AATTGGACCGCGGTCCGCGCGTTGTCCTTTTCCGCTGCATAACCCTGCTTCGGGGTCATTATAGCGATTT
TTTCGGTATATCCATCCTTTTTCGCACGATATACAGGATTTTGCCAAAGGGTTCGTGTAGACTTTCCTTG
GTGTATCCAACGGCGTCAGCCGGGCAGGATAGGTGAAGTAGGCCCACCCGCGAGCGGGTGTTCCTTCTTC
ACTGTCCCTTATTCGCACCTGGCGGTGCTCAACGGGAATCCTGCTCTGCGAGGCTGGCCGTAGGCCGGCC
GATCTGAAGATCAGCAGTTCAACCTGTTGATAGTACGTACTAAGCTCTCATGTTTCACGTACTAAGCTCT
CATGTTTAACGTACTAAGCTCTCATGTTTAACGAACTAAACCCTCATGGCTAACGTACTAAGCTCTCATG
GCTAACGTACTAAGCTCTCATGTTTCACGTACTAAGCTCTCATGTTTGAACAATAAAATTAATATAAATC
AGCAACTTAAATAGCCTCTAAGGTTTTAAGTTTTATAAGAAAAAAAAGAATATATAAGGCTTTTAAAGCC
TTTAAGGTTTAACGGTTGTGGACAACAAGCCAGGGATGTAACGCACTGAGAAGCCCTTAGAGCCTCTCAA
AGCAATTTTGAGTGACACAGGAACACTTAACGGCTGACATGGGGCGCGCCCAGCTGTCTAGGGCGGCGGA
TTTGTCCTACTCAGGAGAGCGTTCACCGACAAACAACAGATAAAACGAAAGGCCCAGTCTTTCGACTGAG
CCTTTCGTTTTATTTGATGCCT
